Addgene plasmid #173133: pDONR221-kcnj6
Purpose: This gene was cloned into the gateway middle entry vector. It can be used for generating antisense riboprobe or gene expression using a gateway system.
Depositing lab: GuangJun Zhang. Depositing organization: Purdue University. Publication: Evolution of inwardly rectifying potassium channels and their gene expression in zebrafish embryos. Silic MR, Murata SH, Park SJ, Zhang G. Dev Dyn. 2021 Sep 23. doi: 10.1002/dvdy.425. PubMed 34558132.
Backbone
  Vector backbone: pDONR221
  Backbone manufacturer: Invitrogen
  Backbone size w/o insert (bp): 2550
  Total vector size (bp): 3759
  Vector type: PCR cloning vector
Growth in bacteria
  Bacterial resistance: Kanamycin, 50 μg/mL
  Growth temperature: 37°C
  Growth strain: DH5alpha
  Copy number: High Copy
Gene/Insert
  Gene/Insert name: kcnj6
  Species: D. rerio (zebrafish)
  Insert size (bp): 1209
  GenBank ID: XM_005172575.4
  Entrez Gene: kcnj6
  Promoter: No promoter at 5 end; T7 promoter at 3 end.
  Cloning method: Gateway Cloning
  Sequencing primers: 5′ M13F; 3′ M13R
Terms and licenses: Academic/Nonprofit Terms; Industry Terms: Not Available to Industry
Depositor comments: This gene was cloned from a pool of mixed zebrafish embryos (1-3dpf) using RT-PCR.
How to cite: pDONR221-kcnj6 was a gift from GuangJun Zhang (Addgene plasmid # 173133 ; http://n2t.net/addgene:173133 ; RRID:Addgene_173133)
