[The description below was written by a language model from this plasmid's Addgene catalogue record and pLannotate feature annotations shown in this document.]
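Description:
pDONR221-kcnj6 is a Gateway entry clone built on the Invitrogen pDONR221 backbone, carrying the zebrafish (Danio rerio) kcnj6 coding sequence, which encodes a G protein-gated inwardly rectifying potassium channel (GIRK2 family). The plasmid is about 3.8 kb in total, with an insert of roughly 1.2 kb that the depositor amplified by RT-PCR from a pool of mixed 1–3 days post-fertilisation embryos. It is propagated in E. coli as a high-copy plasmid through a ColE1/pUC-type origin and is selected with kanamycin via an aminoglycoside phosphotransferase gene. The automated annotation labels the open reading frame by similarity to the rat Kcnj6 protein, but the catalogue record identifies the insert as the zebrafish gene.

The insert sits between attL1 and attL2 sites, so it functions as a middle entry clone. An LR Clonase reaction can transfer the gene directionally into attR-containing destination vectors, which supply the promoter and any tags needed for expression. The entry clone has no promoter upstream of the gene, and rrnB T1 and T2 terminators located before attL1 insulate the cassette from read-through transcription from the backbone. Short lacI and lacZα fragments in this region are backbone remnants with no functional role. A T7 promoter lies just beyond attL2 on the opposite strand and points back into the insert. In vitro transcription with T7 RNA polymerase therefore produces antisense RNA. The stated uses follow from this layout: generating antisense riboprobes for detecting kcnj6 expression, consistent with the associated study of potassium channel gene expression in zebrafish embryos, and serving as a source clone for Gateway-based expression constructs.
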