Features (pLannotate 1.2.2; 10 found; start..end, strand, type, name):
    121..213     +  CDS            lacI (fragment): lac repressor; lacI; The lac repressor binds to the lac operator to inhibit transcription in E. coli. This inhibition can be relieved by adding lactose or isopropyl-β-D-thiogalactopyranoside (IPTG).
    268..295     -  terminator     rrnB T2 terminator: transcription terminator T2 from the E. coli rrnB gene
    427..470     +  terminator     rrnB T1 terminator: Escherichia coli rrnB; transcription terminator T1 from the E. coli rrnB gene
    517..553     -  CDS            lacZα (fragment): LacZα fragment of β-galactosidase; lacZ fragment
    569..668     +  protein_bind   attL1: mutant version of attL; recombination site for the Gateway® LR reaction LR Clonase™
    665..1879    +  CDS            Kcnj6: KCNJ6_RAT - Also known as Girk2, Kcnj7. Experimental evidence at protein level: Swiss-Prot protein existence level 1. This potassium channel is controlled by G proteins. It may be involved in the regulation of insulin secretion by glucose and/or neurotransmitters. Inward rectifier potassium channels are characterized by a greater tendency to allow potassium to flow into the cell rather than out of it. Their voltage dependence is regulated by the concentration of extracellular potassium; as external potassium is raised, the voltage range of the channel opening shifts to more positive voltages.
   1884..1983    -  protein_bind   attL2: mutant version of attL; recombination site for the Gateway® LR reaction LR Clonase™
   2001..2019    -  promoter       T7 promoter: promoter for bacteriophage T7 RNA polymerase
   2153..2962    +  CDS            KanR: aminoglycoside phosphotransferase; aph(3')-Ia; confers resistance to kanamycin in bacteria or G418 (Geneticin®) in eukaryotes
   3109..3697    +  rep_origin     ori: high-copy-number ColE1/pMB1/pBR322/pUC origin of replication
>Addgene plasmid #173133 | pDONR221-kcnj6 | addgene full sequence | sequence record 343132 | Addgene NGS Result
CTTTCCTGCGTTATCCCCTGATTCTGTGGATAACCGTATTACCGCCTTTGAGTGAGCTGATACCGCTCGC
CGCAGCCGAACGACCGAGCGCAGCGAGTCAGTGAGCGAGGAAGCGGAAGAGCGCCCAATACGCAAACCGC
CTCTCCCCGCGCGTTGGCCGATTCATTAATGCAGCTGGCACGACAGGTTTCCCGACTGGAAAGCGGGCAG
TGAGCGCAACGCAATTAATACGCGTACCGCTAGCCAGGAAGAGTTTGTAGAAACGCAAAAAGGCCATCCG
TCAGGATGGCCTTCTGCTTAGTTTGATGCCTGGCAGTTTATGGCGGGCGTCCTGCCCGCCACCCTCCGGG
CCGTTGCTTCACAACGTTCAAATCCGCTCCCGGCGGATTTGTCCTACTCAGGAGAGCGTTCACCGACAAA
CAACAGATAAAACGAAAGGCCCAGTCTTCCGACTGAGCCTTTCGTTTTATTTGATGCCTGGCAGTTCCCT
ACTCTCGCGTTAACGCTAGCATGGATGTTTTCCCAGTCACGACGTTGTAAAACGACGGCCAGTCTTAAGC
TCGGGCCCCAAATAATGATTTTATTTTGACTGATAGTGACCTGTTCGTTGCAACAAATTGATGAGCAATG
CTTTTTTATAATGCCAACTTTGTACAAAAAAGCAGGCTTCACCATGGAGCAGGATGTCGAGAGCACCGTC
ACGGTTCGACAACCCAAGCTGCCCAAGCAGGCGCGGGACGACATCCCCAAACCGCTGCAGGAGCGGGAGC
GCGCCAAGCAGAAGACCCAGCGCTACGTCCGCAAAGACGGCAAGTGCAACGTGCACCACGGAAACGTGCG
GGAGACCTACCGCTACCTGACGGACATCTTCACCACGCTGGTGGACCTCAAGTGGAGGTTCAACCTGTTC
ATCTTCGTGCTGGTCTACACCGTCACCTGGCTGTTCTTCGGCTTCATGTGGTGGCTGATCGCCTACATTC
GAGGAGATCTGGAGCACATCGGAGACAACCAGTGGACTCCCTGCGTCAACAACCTGAACGGCTTCGTGTC
CGCATTCCTGTTCTCGATAGAGACTGAGACCACCATCGGCTACGGCCACCGCGTCATCACCGACAAGTGT
CCGGAGGGCATCGTGCTGCTGCTGGTGCAGTCGGTGCTGGGCTCCATCGTCAACGCCTTCATGGTGGGCT
GCATGTTCGTCAAGATCTCGCAGCCCAAGAAGCGCGCCGAGACGCTGGTCTTCTCCACCAACGCCGTCAT
CTCCATGCGGGACGGCCGGCTCTGCCTGATGTTCCGCGTGGGAGACCTCAGAAACTCGCACATCGTGGAG
GCGTCCATTAGAGCCAAGCTGATCAAGTCCAAACAGACCAAGGAGGGCGAGTTCATCCCGCTCAATCAGA
CGGACATAAACGTGGGCTACGACACCGGAGACGACCGGCTCTTCCTGGTGTCTCCGCTCATCATCTGCCA
CGAGATCAACCAGCACAGCCCCTTCTGGGAGATCTCCAGAGAGCACATGGCCAAGGAGGAGCTGGAGATC
GTGGTGATCCTGGAGGGCATGGTGGAGGCCACAGGCATGACGTGTCAGGCGCGCAGCTCATACGTGGCCA
GCGAGATCAAGTGGGGTTACCGCTTCACGCCAGTGCTGACGCTGGAGGACGGCTTCTACGAGGTGGACTA
CAACAGCTTCCACGAGATCTACGAGACCAACACGCCCAGCTGCAGCGCGCGAGAGCTGGCCGAGATGACG
GCGCGCGCCCGCCTGCCGCTCACCTGGTCGGTGGCCAGCAAACTGAGCCAGCTGGAGCCGCAGGAGCCGC
CGGAGGAGCTGACGGAGAGGAACGGAGACGTCGCCAACATGGAGAGCGAGTCCAAAGTGTAGGACCCAGC
TTTCTTGTACAAAGTTGGCATTATAAGAAAGCATTGCTTATCAATTTGTTGCAACGAACAGGTCACTATC
AGTCAAAATAAAATCATTATTTGCCATCCAGCTGATATCCCCTATAGTGAGTCGTATTACATGGTCATAG
CTGTTTCCTGGCAGCTCTGGCCCGTGTCTCAAAATCTCTGATGTTACATTGCACAAGATAAAAATATATC
ATCATGAACAATAAAACTGTCTGCTTACATAAACAGTAATACAAGGGGTGTTATGAGCCATATTCAACGG
GAAACGTCGAGGCCGCGATTAAATTCCAACATGGATGCTGATTTATATGGGTATAAATGGGCTCGCGATA
ATGTCGGGCAATCAGGTGCGACAATCTATCGCTTGTATGGGAAGCCCGATGCGCCAGAGTTGTTTCTGAA
ACATGGCAAAGGTAGCGTTGCCAATGATGTTACAGATGAGATGGTCAGACTAAACTGGCTGACGGAATTT
ATGCCTCTTCCGACCATCAAGCATTTTATCCGTACTCCTGATGATGCATGGTTACTCACCACTGCGATCC
CCGGAAAAACAGCATTCCAGGTATTAGAAGAATATCCTGATTCAGGTGAAAATATTGTTGATGCGCTGGC
AGTGTTCCTGCGCCGGTTGCATTCGATTCCTGTTTGTAATTGTCCTTTTAACAGCGATCGCGTATTTCGT
CTCGCTCAGGCGCAATCACGAATGAATAACGGTTTGGTTGATGCGAGTGATTTTGATGACGAGCGTAATG
GCTGGCCTGTTGAACAAGTCTGGAAAGAAATGCATAAACTTTTGCCATTCTCACCGGATTCAGTCGTCAC
TCATGGTGATTTCTCACTTGATAACCTTATTTTTGACGAGGGGAAATTAATAGGTTGTATTGATGTTGGA
CGAGTCGGAATCGCAGACCGATACCAGGATCTTGCCATCCTATGGAACTGCCTCGGTGAGTTTTCTCCTT
CATTACAGAAACGGCTTTTTCAAAAATATGGTATTGATAATCCTGATATGAATAAATTGCAGTTTCATTT
GATGCTCGATGAGTTTTTCTAATCAGAATTGGTTAATTGGTTGTAACACTGGCAGAGCATTACGCTGACT
TGACGGGACGGCGCAAGCTCATGACCAAAATCCCTTAACGTGAGTTACGCGTCGTTCCACTGAGCGTCAG
ACCCCGTAGAAAAGATCAAAGGATCTTCTTGAGATCCTTTTTTTCTGCGCGTAATCTGCTGCTTGCAAAC
AAAAAAACCACCGCTACCAGCGGTGGTTTGTTTGCCGGATCAAGAGCTACCAACTCTTTTTCCGAAGGTA
ACTGGCTTCAGCAGAGCGCAGATACCAAATACTGTTCTTCTAGTGTAGCCGTAGTTAGGCCACCACTTCA
AGAACTCTGTAGCACCGCCTACATACCTCGCTCTGCTAATCCTGTTACCAGTGGCTGCTGCCAGTGGCGA
TAAGTCGTGTCTTACCGGGTTGGACTCAAGACGATAGTTACCGGATAAGGCGCAGCGGTCGGGCTGAACG
GGGGGTTCGTGCACACAGCCCAGCTTGGAGCGAACGACCTACACCGAACTGAGATACCTACAGCGTGAGC
TATGAGAAAGCGCCACGCTTCCCGAAGGGAGAAAGGCGGACAGGTATCCGGTAAGCGGCAGGGTCGGAAC
AGGAGAGCGCACGAGGGAGCTTCCAGGGGGAAACGCCTGGTATCTTTATAGTCCTGTCGGGTTTCGCCAC
CTCTGACTTGAGCGTCGATTTTTGTGATGCTCGTCAGGGGGGCGGAGCCTATGGAAAAACGCCAGCAACG
CGGCCTTTTTACGGTTCCTGGCCTTTTGCTGGCCTTTTGCTCACATGTT
